>Addgene plasmid #25366 | 2XMyc-LRRK2-3XKD | addgene full sequence | sequence record 258200 | Addgene NGS Result
CGTTACATAACTTACGGTAAATGGCCCGCCTGGCTGACCGCCCAACGACCCCCGCCCATTGACGTCAATA
ATGACGTATGTTCCCATAGTAACGCCAATAGGGACTTTCCATTGACGTCAATGGGTGGAGTATTTACGGT
AAACTGCCCACTTGGCAGTACATCAAGTGTATCATATGCCAAGTACGCCCCCTATTGACGTCAATGACGG
TAAATGGCCCGCCTGGCATTATGCCCAGTACATGACCTTATGGGACTTTCCTACTTGGCAGTACATCTAC
GTATTAGTCATCGCTATTACCATGGTGATGCGGTTTTGGCAGTACATCAATGGGCGTGGATAGCGGTTTG
ACTCACGGGGATTTCCAAGTCTCCACCCCATTGACGTCAATGGGAGTTTGTTTTGGCACCAAAATCAACG
GGACTTTCCAAAATGTCGTAACAACTCCGCCCCATTGACGCAAATGGGCGGTAGGCGTGTACGGTGGGAG
GTCTATATAAGCAGAGCTGGTTTAGTGAACCGTCAGATCCGCTAGCGATTACGCCAAGCTCGAAATTAAC
CCTCACTAAAGGGAACAAAAGCTGGAGCTCCACCGCGGTGGCGGCCGCCATGGAGCAGAAACTCATCTCT
GAAGAGGATCTGAGCCCGGGCGGATCCGAGCAGAAACTCATCTCTGAAGAGGATCTGCTGCAGGAATTCG
ATATCACAAGTTTGTACAAAAAAGCAGGCTCCGAATTCGCCCTTATGGCTAGTGGCAGCTGTCAGGGGTG
CGAAGAGGACGAGGAAACTCTGAAGAAGTTGATAGTCAGGCTGAACAATGTCCAGGAAGGAAAACAGATA
GAAACGCTGGTCCAAATCCTGGAGGATCTGCTGGTGTTCACGTACTCCGAGCACGCCTCCAAGTTATTTC
AAGGCAAAAATATCCATGTGCCTCTGTTGATCGTCTTGGACTCCTATATGAGAGTCGCGAGTGTGCAGCA
GGTGGGTTGGTCACTTCTGTGCAAATTAATAGAAGTCTGTCCAGGTACAATGCAAAGCTTAATGGGACCC
CAGGATGTTGGAAATGATTGGGAAGTCCTTGGTGTTCACCAATTGATTCTTAAAATGCTAACAGTTCATA
ATGCCAGTGTAAACTTGTCAGTGATTGGACTGAAGACCTTAGATCTCCTCCTAACTTCAGGTAAAATCAC
CTTGCTGATATTGGATGAAGAAAGTGATATTTTCATGTTAATTTTTGATGCCATGCACTCATTTCCAGCC
AATGATGAAGTCCAGAAACTTGGATGCAAAGCTTTACATGTGCTGTTTGAGAGAGTCTCAGAGGAGCAAC
TGACTGAATTTGTTGAGAACAAAGATTATATGATATTGTTAAGTGCGTTAACAAATTTTAAAGATGAAGA
GGAAATTGTGCTTCATGTGCTGCATTGTTTACATTCCCTAGCGATTCCTTGCAATAATGTGGAAGTCCTC
ATGAGTGGCAATGTCAGGTGTTATAATATTGTGGTGGAAGCTATGAAAGCATTCCCTATGAGTGAAAGAA
TTCAAGAAGTGAGTTGCTGTTTGCTCCATAGGCTTACATTAGGTAATTTTTTCAATATCCTGGTATTAAA
CGAAGTCCATGAGTTTGTGGTGAAAGCTGTGCAGCAGTACCCAGAGAATGCAGCATTGCAGATCTCAGCG
CTCAGCTGTTTGGCCCTCCTCACTGAGACTATTTTCTTAAATCAAGATTTAGAGGAAAAGAATGAGAATC
AAGAGAATGATGATGAGGGGGAAGAAGATAAATTGTTTTGGCTGGAAGCCTGTTACAAAGCATTAACGTG
GCATAGAAAGAACAAGCACGTGCAGGAGGCCGCATGCTGGGCACTAAATAATCTCCTTATGTACCAAAAC
AGTTTACATGAGAAGATTGGAGATGAAGATGGCCATTTCCCAGCTCATAGGGAAGTGATGCTCTCCATGC
TGATGCATTCTTCATCAAAGGAAGTTTTCCAGGCATCTGCGAATGCATTGTCAACTCTCTTAGAACAAAA
TGTTAATTTCAGAAAAATACTGTTATCAAAAGGAATACACCTGAATGTTTTGGAGTTAATGCAGAAGCAT
ATACATTCTCCCGAAGTGGCTGAAAGTGGCTGTAAAATGCTAAATCATCTTTTTGAAGGAAGCAACACTT
CCCTGGATATAATGGCAGCAGTGGTCCCCAAAATACTAACAGTTATGAAACGTCATGAGACATCATTACC
AGTGCAGCTGGAGGCGCTTCGAGCTATTTTACATTTTATAGTGCCTGGCATGCCAGAAGAATCCAGGGAG
GATACAGAATTTCATCATAAGCTAAATATGGTTAAAAAACAGTGTTTCAAGAATGATATTCACAAACTGG
TCCTAGCAGCTTTGAACAGGTTCATTGGAAATCCTGGGATTCAGAAATGTGGATTAAAAGTAATTTCTTC
TATTGTACATTTTCCTGATGCATTAGAGATGTTATCCCTGGAAGGTGCTATGGATTCAGTGCTTCACACA
CTGCAGATGTATCCAGATGACCAAGAAATTCAGTGTCTGGGTTTAAGTCTTATAGGATACTTGATTACAA
AGAAGAATGTGTTCATAGGAACTGGACATCTGCTGGCAAAAATTCTGGTTTCCAGCTTATACCGATTTAA
GGATGTTGCTGAAATACAGACTAAAGGATTTCAGACAATCTTAGCAATCCTCAAATTGTCAGCATCTTTT
TCTAAGCTGCTGGTGCATCATTCATTTGACTTAGTAATATTCCATCAAATGTCTTCCAATATCATGGAAC
AAAAGGATCAACAGTTTCTAAACCTCTGTTGCAAGTGTTTTGCAAAAGTAGCTATGGATGATTACTTAAA
AAATGTGATGCTAGAGAGAGCGTGTGATCAGAATAACAGCATCATGGTTGAATGCTTGCTTCTATTGGGA
GCAGATGCCAATCAAGCAAAGGAGGGATCTTCTTTAATTTGTCAGGTATGTGAGAAAGAGAGCAGTCCCA
AATTGGTGGAACTCTTACTGAATAGTGGATCTCGTGAACAAGATGTACGAAAAGCGTTGACGATAAGCAT
TGGGAAAGGTGACAGCCAGATCATCAGCTTGCTCTTAAGGAGGCTGGCCCTGGATGTTGCCAACAATAGC
ATTTGCCTTGGAGGATTTTGTATAGGAAAAGTTGAACCTTCTTGGCTTGGTCCTTTATTTCCAGATAAGA
CTTCTAATTTAAGGAAACAAACAAATATAGCATCTACACTAGCAAGAATGGTGATCAGATATCAGATGAA
AAGTGCTGTGGAAGAAGGAACAGCCTCAGGCAGCGATGGAAATTTTTCTGAAGATGTGCTGTCTAAATTT
GATGAATGGACCTTTATTCCTGACTCTTCTATGGACAGTGTGTTTGCTCAAAGTGATGACCTGGATAGTG
AAGGAAGTGAAGGCTCATTTCTTGTGAAAAAGAAATCTAATTCAATTAGTGTAGGAGAATTTTACCGAGA
TGCCGTATTACAGCGTTGCTCACCAAATTTGCAAAGACATTCCAATTCCTTGGGGCCCATTTTTGATCAT
GAAGATTTACTGAAGCGAAAAAGAAAAATATTATCTTCAGATGATTCACTCAGGTCATCAAAACTTCAAT
CCCATATGAGGCATTCAGACAGCATTTCTTCTCTGGCTTCTGAGAGAGAATATATTACATCACTAGACCT
TTCAGCAAATGAACTAAGAGATATTGATGCCCTAAGCCAGAAATGCTGTATAAGTGTTCATTTGGAGCAT
CTTGAAAAGCTGGAGCTTCACCAGAATGCACTCACGAGCTTTCCACAACAGCTATGTGAAACTCTGAAGA
GTTTGACACATTTGGACTTGCACAGTAATAAATTTACATCATTTCCTTCTTATTTGTTGAAAATGAGTTG
TATTGCTAATCTTGATGTCTCTCGAAATGACATTGGACCCTCAGTGGTTTTAGATCCTACAGTGAAATGT
CCAACTCTGAAACAGTTTAACCTGTCATATAACCAGCTGTCTTTTGTACCTGAGAACCTCACTGATGTGG
TAGAGAAACTGGAGCAGCTCATTTTAGAAGGAAATAAAATATCAGGGGTATGCTCCCCCTTGAGACTGAA
GGAACTGAAGATTTTAAACCTTAGTAAGAACCACATTTCATCCCTATCAGAGAACTTTCTTGAGGCTTGT
CCTAAAGTGGAGAGTTTCAGTGCCAGAATGAATTTTCTTGCTGCTATGCCTTTCTTGCCTCCTTCTATGA
CAATCCTAAAATTATCTCAGAACAAATTTTCCTGTATTCCAGAAGCAATTTTAAATCTTCCACACTTGCG
GTCTTTAGATATGAGCAGCAATGATATTCAGTACCTACCAGGTCCCGCACACTGGAAATCTTTGAACTTA
AGGGAACTCTTATTTAGCCATAATCAGATCAGCATCTTGGACTTGAGTGAAAAAGCATATTTATGGTCTA
GAGTAGAGAAACTGCATCTTTCTCACAATAAACTGAAAGAGATTCCTCCTGAGATTGGCTGTCTTGAAAA
TCTGACATCTCTGGATGTCAGTTACAACTTGGAACTAAGATCCTTTCCCAATGAAATGGGGAAATTAAGC
AAAATATGGGATCTTCCTTTGGATGAACTGCATCTTAACTTTGATTTTAAACATATAGGATGTAAAGCCA
AAGACATCATAAGGTTTCTTCAACAGCGATTAAAAAAGGCTGTGCCTTATAACCGAATGAAACTTATGAT
TGTGGGAAATACTGGGAGTGGTAAAACCACCTTATTGCAGCAATTAATGAAAACCAAGAAATCAGATCTT
GGAATGCAAAGTGCCACAGTTGGCATAGATGTGAAAGACTGGCCTATCCAAATAAGAGACAAAAGAAAGA
GAGATCTCGTCCTAAATGTGTGGGATTTTGCAGGTCGTGAGGAATTCTATAGTACTCATCCCCATTTTAT
GACGCAGCGAGCATTGTACCTTGCTGTCTATGACCTCAGCAAGGGACAGGCTGAAGTTGATGCCATGAAG
CCTTGGCTCTTCAATATAAAGGCTCGCGCTTCTTCTTCCCCTGTGATTCTCGTTGGCACACATTTGGATG
TTTCTGATGAGAAGCAACGCAAAGCCTGCATGAGTAAAATCACCAAGGAACTCCTGAATAAGCGAGGGTT
CCCTGCCATACGAGATTACCACTTTGTGAATGCCACCGAGGAATCTGATGCTTTGGCAAAACTTCGGAAA
ACCATCATAAACGAGAGCCTTAATTTCAAGATCCGAGATCAGCTTGTTGTTGGACAGCTGATTCCAGACT
GCTATGTAGAACTTGAAAAAATCATTTTATCGGAGCGTAAAAATGTGCCAATTGAATTTCCCGTAATTGA
CCGGAAACGATTATTACAACTAGTGAGAGAAAATCAGCTGCAGTTAGATGAAAATGAGCTTCCTCACGCA
GTTCACTTTCTAAATGAATCAGGAGTCCTTCTTCATTTTCAAGACCCAGCACTGCAGTTAAGTGACTTGT
ACTTTGTGGAACCCAAGTGGCTTTGTAAAATCATGGCACAGATTTTGACAGTGAAAGTGGAAGGTTGTCC
AAAACACCCTAAGGGAATTATTTCGCGTAGAGATGTGGAAAAATTTCTTTCAAAAAAAAGGAAATTTCCA
AAGAACTACATGTCACAGTATTTTAAGCTCCTAGAAAAATTCCAGATTGCTTTGCCAATAGGAGAAGAAT
ATTTGCTGGTTCCAAGCAGTTTGTCTGACCACAGGCCTGTGATAGAGCTTCCCCATTGTGAGAACTCTGA
AATTATCATCCGACTATATGAAATGCCTTATTTTCCAATGGGATTTTGGTCAAGATTAATCAATCGATTA
CTTGAGATTTCACCTTACATGCTTTCAGGGAGAGAACGAGCACTTCGCCCAAACAGAATGTATTGGCGAC
AAGGCATTTACTTAAATTGGTCTCCTGAAGCTTATTGTCTGGTAGGATCTGAAGTCTTAGACAATCATCC
AGAGAGTTTCTTAAAAATTACAGTTCCTTCTTGTAGAAAAGGCTGTATTCTTTTGGGCCAAGTTGTGGAC
CACATTGATTCTCTCATGGAAGAATGGTTTCCTGGGTTGCTGGAGATTGATATTTGTGGTGAAGGAGAAA
CTCTGTTGAAGAAATGGGCATTATATAGTTTTAATGATGGCGAAGAACATCAAAAAATCTTACTTGATGA
CTTGATGAAGAAAGCAGAGGAAGGAGATCTCTTAGTAAATCCAGATCAACCAAGGCTCACCATTCCAATA
TCTCAGATTGCCCCTGACTTGATTTTGGCTGACCTGCCTAGAAATATTATGTTGAATAATGATGAGTTGG
AATTTGAACAAGCTCCAGAGTTTCTCCTAGGTGATGGCAGTTTTGGATCAGTTTACCGAGCAGCCTATGA
AGGAGAAGAAGTGGCTGTGGCAATTTTTAATAAACATACATCACTCAGGCTGTTAAGACAAGAGCTTGTG
GTGCTTTGCCACCTCCACCACCCCAGTTTGATATCTTTGCTGGCAGCTGGGATTCGTCCCCGGATGTTGG
TGATGGAGTTAGCCTCCAAGGGTTCCTTGGATCGCCTGCTTCAGCAGGACAAAGCCAGCCTCACTAGAAC
CCTACAGCACAGGATTGCACTCCACGTAGCTGATGGTTTGAGATACCTCCACTCAGCCATGATTATATAC
CGAGCACTGAAACCCCACAATGTGCTGCTTTTCACACTGTATCCCAATGCTGCCATCATTGCAAAGATTG
CTGCATACGGCATTGCTCAGTACTGCTGTAGAATGGGGATAAAAACATCAGAGGGCACACCAGGGTTTCG
TGCGCCTGAAGTTGCCAGAGGAAATGTCATTTATAACCAACAGGCTGATGTTTATTCATTTGGTTTACTA
CTCTATGACATTTTGACAACTGGAGGTAGAATAGTAGAGGGTTTGAAGTTTCCAAATGAGTTTGATGAAT
TAGAAATACAAGGAAAATTACCTGATCCAGTTAAAGAATATGGTTGTGCCCCATGGCCTATGGTTGAGAA
ATTAATTAAACAGTGTTTGAAAGAAAATCCTCAAGAAAGGCCTACTTCTGCCCAGGTCTTTGACATTTTG
AATTCAGCTGAATTAGTCTGTCTGACGAGACGCATTTTATTACCTAAAAACGTAATTGTTGAATGCATGG
TTGCTACACATCACAACAGCAGGAATGCAAGCATTTGGCTGGGCTGTGGGCACACCGACAGAGGACAGCT
CTCATTTCTTGACTTAAATACTGAAGGATACACTTCTGAGGAAGTTGCTGATAGTAGAATATTGTGCTTA
GCCTTGGTGCATCTTCCTGTTGAAAAGGAAAGCTGGATTGTGTCTGGGACACAGTCTGGTACTCTCCTGG
TCATCAATACCGAAGATGGGAAAAAGAGACATACCCTAGAAAAGATGACTGATTCTGTCACTTGTTTGTA
TTGCAATTCCTTTTCCAAGCAAAGCAAACAAAAAAATTTTCTTTTGGTTGGAACCGCTGATGGCAAGTTA
GCAATTTTTGAAGATAAGACTGTTAAGCTTAAAGGAGCTGCTCCTTTGAAGATACTAAATATAGGAAATG
TCAGTACTCCATTGATGTGTTTGAGTGAATCCACAAATTCAACGGAAAGAAATGTAATGTGGGGAGGATG
TGGCACAAAGATTTTCTCCTTTTCTAATGATTTCACCATTCAGAAACTCATTGAGACAAGAACAAGCCAA
CTGTTTTCTTATGCAGCTTTCAGTGATTCCAACATCATAACAGTGGTGGTAGACACTGCTCTCTATATTG
CTAAGCAAAATAGCCCTGTTGTGGAAGTGTGGGATAAGAAAACTGAAAAACTCTGTGGACTAATAGACTG
CGTGCACTTTTTAAGGGAGGTAATGGTAAAAGAAAACAAGGAATCAAAACACAAAATGTCTTATTCTGGG
AGAGTGAAAACCCTCTGCCTTCAGAAGAACACTGCTCTTTGGATAGGAACTGGAGGAGGCCATATTTTAC
TCCTGGATCTTTCAACTCGTCGACTTATACGTGTAATTTACAACTTTTGTAATTCGGTCAGAGTCATGAT
GACAGCACAGCTAGGAAGCCTTAAAAATGTCATGCTGGTATTGGGCTACAACCGGAAAAATACTGAAGGT
ACACAAAAGCAGAAAGAGATACAATCTTGCTTGACCGTTTGGGACATCAATCTTCCACATGAAGTGCAAA
ATTTAGAAAAACACATTGAAGTGAGAAAAGAATTAGCTGAAAAAATGAGACGAACATCTGTTGAGAAAAA
GGGCGAATTCGACCCAGCTTTCTTGTACAAAGTGGTGATCGGTACCTTAATTAATTAAGGTACCAGGTAA
GTGTACCCAATTCGCCCTATAGTGAGTCGTATTACAATTCACTCGATCGCCCTTCCCAACAGTTGCGCAG
CCTGAATGGCGAATGGAGATCCAATTTTTAAGTGTATAATGTGTTAAACTACTGATTCTAATTGTTTGTG
TATTTTAGATTCACAGTCCCAAGGCTCATTTCAGGCCCCTCAGTCCTCACAGTCTGTTCATGATCATAAT
CAGCCATACCACATTTGTAGAGGTTTTACTTGCTTTAAAAAACCTCCCACACCTCCCCCTGAACCTGAAA
CATAAAATGAATGCAATTGTTGTTGTTAACTTGTTTATTGCAGCTTATAATGGTTACAAATAAAGCAATA
GCATCACAAATTTCACAAATAAAGCATTTTTTTCACTGCATTCTAGTTGTGGTTTGTCCAAACTCATCAA
TGTATCTTAACGCGTAAATTGTAAGCGTTAATATTTTGTTAAAATTCGCGTTAAATTTTTGTTAAATCAG
CTCATTTTTTAACCAATAGGCCGAAATCGGCAAAATCCCTTATAAATCAAAAGAATAGACCGAGATAGGG
T
[37 nt withheld, positions 8962-8998]
AAAGAACGTGGACTCCAACGTCAAAGG
[49 nt withheld, positions 9026-9074]
T
[91 nt withheld, positions 9076-9166]
G
[124 nt withheld, positions 9168-9291]
CAGGTGGCACTTTTCGGGGAAATGTGCGCGGAACCCCTATTTGTTTATTTTTCTAAATACATTCAAATAT
GTATCCGCTCATGAGACAATAACCCTGATAAATGCTTCAATAATATTGAAAAAGGAAGAATCCTGAGGCG
GAAAGAACCAGCTGTGGAATGTGTGTCAGTTAGGGTGTGGAAAGTCCCCAGGCTCCCCAGCAGGCAGAAG
TATGCAAAGCATGCATCTCAATTAGTCAGCAACCAGGTGTGGAAAGTCCCCAGGCTCCCCAGCAGGCAGA
AGTATGCAAAGCATGCATCTCAATTAGTCAGCAACCATAGTCCCGCCCCTAACTCCGCCCATCCCGCCCC
TAACTCCGCCCAGTTCCGCCCATTCTCCGCCCCATGGCTGACTAATTTTTTTTATTTATGCAGAGGCCGA
GGCCGCCTCGGCCTCTGAGCTATTCCAGAAGTAGTGAGGAGGCTTTTTTGGAGGCCTAGGCTTTTGCAAA
GATCGATCAAGAGACAGGATGAGGATCGTTTCGCATGATTGAACAAGATGGATTGCACGCAGGTTCTCCG
GCCGCTTGGGTGGAGAGGCTATTCGGCTATGACTGGGCACAACAGACAATCGGCTGCTCTGATGCCGCCG
TGTTCCGGCTGTCAGCGCAGGGGCGCCCGGTTCTTTTTGTCAAGACCGACCTGTCCGGTGCCCTGAATGA
ACTGCAAGACGAGGCAGCGCGGCTATCGTGGCTGGCCACGACGGGCGTTCCTTGCGCAGCTGTGCTCGAC
GTTGTCACTGAAGCGGGAAGGGACTGGCTGCTATTGGGCGAAGTGCCGGGGCAGGATCTCCTGTCATCTC
ACCTTGCTCCTGCCGAGAAAGTATCCATCATGGCTGATGCAATGCGGCGGCTGCATACGCTTGATCCGGC
TACCTGCCCATTCGACCACCAAGCGAAACATCGCATCGAGCGAGCACGTACTCGGATGGAAGCCGGTCTT
GTCGATCAGGATGATCTGGACGAAGAACATCAGGGGCTCGCGCCAGCCGAACTGTTCGCCAGGCTCAAGG
CGAGCATGCCCGACGGCGAGGATCTCGTCGTGACCCATGGCGATGCCTGCTTGCCGAATATCATGGTGGA
AAATGGCCGCTTTTCTGGATTCATCGACTGTGGCCGGCTGGGTGTGGCGGACCGCTATCAGGACATAGCG
TTGGCTACCCGTGATATTGCTGAAGAACTTGGCGGCGAATGGGCTGACCGCTTCCTCGTGCTTTACGGTA
TCGCCGCTCCCGATTCGCAGCGCATCGCCTTCTATCGCCTTCTTGACGAGTTCTTCTGAGCGGGACTCTG
GGGTTCGAAATGACCGACCAAGCGACGCCCAACCTGCCATCACGAGATTTCGATTCCACCGCCGCCTTCT
ATGAAAGGTTGGGCTTCGGAATCGTTTTCCGGGACGCCGGCTGGATGATCCTCCAGCGCGGGGATCTCAT
GCTGGAGTTCTTCGCCCACCCTAGGGGGAGGCTAACTGAAACACGGAAGGAGACAATACCGGAAGGAACC
CGCGCTATGACGGCAATAAAAAGACAGAATAAAACGCACGGTGTTGGGTCGTTTGTTCATAAACGCGGGG
TTCGGTCCCAGGGCTGGCACTCTGTCGATACCCCACCGAGACCCCATTGGGGCCAATACGCCCGCGTTTC
TTCCTTTTCCCCACCCCACCCCCCAAGTTCGGGTGAAGGCCCAGGGCTCGCAGCCAACGTCGGGGCGGCA
GGCCCTGCCATAGCCTCAGGTTACTCATATATACTTTAGATTGATTTAAAACTTCATTTTTAATTTAAAA
GGATCTAGGTGAAGATCCTTTTTGATAATCTCATGACCAAAATCCCTTAACGTGAGTTTTCGTTCCACTG
AGCGTCAGACCCCGTAGAAAAGATCAAAGGATCTTCTTGAGATCCTTTTTTTCTGCGCGTAATCTGCTGC
TTGCAAACAAAAAAACCACCGCTACCAGCGGTGGTTTGTTTGCCGGATCAAGAGCTACCAACTCTTTTTC
CGAAGGTAACTGGCTTCAGCAGAGCGCAGATACCAAATACTGTTCTTCTAGTGTAGCCGTAGTTAGGCCA
CCACTTCAAGAACTCTGTAGCACCGCCTACATACCTCGCTCTGCTAATCCTGTTACCAGTGGCTGCTGCC
AGTGGCGATAAGTCGTGTCTTACCGGGTTGGACTCAAGACGATAGTTACCGGATAAGGCGCAGCGGTCGG
GCTGAACGGGGGGTTCGTGCACACAGCCCAGCTTGGAGCGAACGACCTACACCGAACTGAGATACCTACA
GCGTGAGCTATGAGAAAGCGCCACGCTTCCCGAAGGGAGAAAGGCGGACAGGTATCCGGTAAGCGGCAGG
GTCGGAACAGGAGAGCGCACGAGGGAGCTTCCAGGGGGAAACGCCTGGTATCTTTATAGTCCTGTCGGGT
TTCGCCACCTCTGACTTGAGCGTCGATTTTTGTGATGCTCGTCAGGGGGGCGGAGCCTATGGAAAAACGC
CAGCAACGCGGCCTTTTTACGGTTCCTGGCCTTTTGCTGGCCTTTTGCTCACATGTTCTTTCCTGCGTTA
TCCCCTGATTCTGTGGATAACCGTATTACCGCCATGCATTAGTTATTAATAGTAATCAATTACGGGGTCA
TTAGTTCATAGCCCATATATGGAGTTCCG
Features (pLannotate 1.2.2; 23 found; start..end, strand, type, name):
      1..304     +  enhancer       CMV enhancer: human cytomegalovirus immediate early enhancer
    305..508     +  promoter       CMV promoter: human cytomegalovirus (CMV) immediate early promoter
    554..572     +  promoter       T3 promoter: promoter for bacteriophage T3 RNA polymerase
    585..608     +  misc_feature   MCS (fragment): pBluescript multiple cloning site
    613..642     +  CDS            3xMyc (fragment): 3 tandem Myc epitope tags
    658..687     +  CDS            3xMyc (fragment): 3 tandem Myc epitope tags
    687..706     +  misc_feature   MCS (fragment): pBluescript multiple cloning site
    706..730     +  protein_bind   attB1: mutant version of attB; recombination site for the Gateway® BP reaction BP Clonase™
    745..8325    +  CDS            LRRK2: LRRK2_HUMAN - Also known as PARK8. Experimental evidence at protein level: Swiss-Prot protein existence level 1. Serine/threonine-protein kinase which phosphorylates a broad range of proteins involved in multiple processes such as neuronal plasticity, autophagy, and vesicle trafficking (PubMed:20949042, PubMed:22012985, PubMed:26824392, PubMed:29125462, PubMed:28720718, PubMed:29127255, PubMed:30398148, PubMed:29212815, PubMed:30635421, PubMed:21850687, PubMed:23395371, PubMed:17114044, PubMed:24687852, PubMed:26014385, PubMed:25201882). Is a key regulator of RAB GTPases by regulating the GTP/
   8342..8366    -  protein_bind   attB2: mutant version of attB; recombination site for the Gateway® BP reaction BP Clonase™
   8416..8434    -  promoter       T7 promoter: promoter for bacteriophage T7 RNA polymerase
   8444..8483    +  CDS            lacZα (fragment): LacZα fragment of β-galactosidase; lacZ fragment
   8493..8548    +  intron         small t intron (fragment): SV40 (simian virus 40) small t antigen intron
   8548..8685    +  CDS            large T antigen (fragment): large T antigen from SV40 (simian virus 40)
   8708..8829    +  polyA_signal   SV40 poly(A) signal: SV40 polyadenylation signal
   8863..9291    -  rep_origin     f1 ori (sequence partly withheld): f1 bacteriophage origin of replication; arrow indicates direction of (+) strand synthesis
   9318..9420    +  promoter       AmpR promoter: bla
   9424..9781    +  promoter       SV40 promoter: SV40 enhancer and early promoter
   9816..10610   +  CDS            NeoR/KanR: aminoglycoside phosphotransferase from Tn5; aph(3')-II (or nptII); confers resistance to neomycin, kanamycin, and G418 (Geneticin®)
  10631..10783   +  CDS            ble (fragment): BLE_KLEPN - Experimental evidence at protein level: Swiss-Prot protein existence level 1. Binding protein with a strong affinity to the bleomycin family of antibiotics. Binds to CL990; an antimitotic-antibiotic compound. From Klebsiella pneumoniae.
  10842..10889   +  polyA_signal   HSV TK poly(A) signal: herpes simplex virus thymidine kinase polyadenylation signal (Cole and Stacy, 1985)
  11218..11806   +  rep_origin     ori: high-copy-number ColE1/pMB1/pBR322/pUC origin of replication
  11921..11980   +  enhancer       CMV enhancer (fragment): human cytomegalovirus immediate early enhancer
