[The description below was written by a language model from this plasmid's Addgene catalogue record and pLannotate feature annotations shown in this document.]
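Description:
2XMyc-LRRK2-3XKD is a mammalian expression plasmid of about 12 kb, built on a modified pCMV-Tag 3B backbone, that encodes full-length human LRRK2 (PARK8/dardarin) rendered catalytically inactive. The 7.6 kb open reading frame carries three substitutions in the kinase domain, K1906A, D1994A and D2017A, giving the "triple kinase-dead" designation. Transcription is driven by the human cytomegalovirus immediate early enhancer and promoter and terminated by an SV40 polyadenylation signal. Two Myc epitopes sit upstream of the insert and are fused to the N terminus of the protein. The depositor notes that a second Myc tag was added to the original vector, which was then converted to a Gateway destination vector. LRRK2 was introduced by recombination, which explains the attB1 and attB2 sites flanking the coding sequence. T3 and T7 phage promoters bracket the cassette, along with remnants of the original multiple cloning site.

The backbone has a high-copy ColE1/pUC-type origin and an f1 origin. A single NeoR/KanR gene (Tn5 aminoglycoside phosphotransferase) sits behind tandem bacterial (bla) and SV40 early promoters and is followed by an HSV TK polyadenylation signal. This arrangement gives kanamycin selection in bacteria and should allow G418 selection in mammalian cells.

The associated work addresses LRRK2 dimerisation and intramolecular autophosphorylation, so the construct fits use as a tagged, kinase-inactive control alongside active LRRK2 in transfection, immunoprecipitation and kinase studies. Repository sequencing found two additional changes, S212L and I1122V, relative to the reference protein. The large insert is distributed without further quality guarantees, and the depositor advises verifying plasmid integrity before use.
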