Addgene plasmid #25366: 2XMyc-LRRK2-3XKD
Depositing lab: Mark Cookson. Depositing organization: National Institute on Aging (NIA). Publication: The Parkinson Disease-associated Leucine-rich Repeat Kinase 2 (LRRK2) Is a Dimer That Undergoes Intramolecular Autophosphorylation. . J Biol Chem. 2008 Jun 13;283(24):16906-14. 10.1074/jbc.M708718200 PubMed 18397888.
Backbone
  Vector backbone: pCMV-Tag 3B
  Backbone manufacturer: Cookson Lab
  Backbone size w/o insert (bp): 4300
  Vector type: Mammalian Expression
Growth in bacteria
  Bacterial resistance: Kanamycin, 50 μg/mL
  Growth temperature: 37°C
  Growth strain: Stbl3
  Growth instructions: Stbl3
  Copy number: High Copy
Gene/Insert
  Gene/Insert name: LRRK2
  Species: H. sapiens (human)
  Insert size (bp): 7581
  Mutation: "Kinase Dead" Lysine 1906 mutated to Alanine. Aspartate 1994 mutated to Alanine. Aspartate 2017 mutated to Alanine.
  Entrez Gene: LRRK2 (a.k.a. AURA17, DARDARIN, PARK8, RIPK7, ROCO2)
  Tag / fusion protein: 2XMyc (N terminal on insert)
  Cloning method: Restriction Enzyme
  Sequencing primers: 5′ CMV-F; 3′ SV40pA-R
Terms and licenses: Academic/Nonprofit Terms; Industry Terms: Not Available to Industry
Depositor comments: An additional Myc tag has been added to the original vector. The 2XMyc vector was adapted to the invitrogen gateway system by insertion of a gateway cloning cassette. LRRK2 was cloned by gateway recombination. In order to provide these LRRK2 plasmids as a resource to the community, we depend on the contributing academic laboratory for quality control. Therefore, the full-length LRRK2 plasmids are distributed in the format provided by the contributing institution "as is" with no additional guarantee. Addgene NGS detected additional S212L and I1122V mutations in this plasmid relative to AAV63975.1. Addgene is not responsible for any errors in these constructs. It is strongly encouraged that a diagnostic digest be performed on this plasmid before use in an experiment (see attached PDF). If there is an issue with your stock, please contact the Cookson lab for a replacement.
How to cite: 2XMyc-LRRK2-3XKD was a gift from Mark Cookson (Addgene plasmid # 25366 ; http://n2t.net/addgene:25366 ; RRID:Addgene_25366)
