>Addgene plasmid #25366 | 2XMyc-LRRK2-3XKD | addgene partial sequence | sequence record 31068 | 25366 with hLRRK2-Fwd3 5'-TGGCTGACCTGCCTAGAAAT
GATTTGACAGCTCCAGAGTTTCTCCTAGGTGATGGCAGTTTTGGATCAGTTTACCGAGCAGCCTATGAAG
GAGAAGAAGTGGCTGTGGCAATTTTTAATAAACATACATCACTCAGGCTGTTAAGACAAGAGCTTGTGGT
GCTTTGCCACCTCCACCACCCCAGTTTGATATCTTTGCTGGCAGCTGGGATTCGTCCCCGGATGTTGGTG
ATGGAGTTAGCCTCCAAGGGTTCCTTGGATCGCCTGCTTCAGCAGGACAAAGCCAGCCTCACTAGAACCC
TACAGCACAGGATTGCACTCCACGTAGCTGATGGTTTGAGATACCTCCACTCAGCCATGATTATATACCG
AGCACTGAAACCCCACAATGTGCTGCTTTTCACACTGTATCCCAATGCTGCCATCATTGCAAAGATTGCT
GCATACGGCATTGCTCAGTACTGCTGTAGAATGGGGATAAAAACATCAGAGGGCACACCAGGGTTTCGTG
CGCCTGAAGTTGCCAGAGGAAATGTCATTTATAACCAACAGGCTGATGTTTATTCATTTGGTTTACTACT
CTATGACATTTTGACAACTGGAGGTAGAATAGTAGAGGGTTTGAAGTTTCCAAATGAGTTTGATGAATTA
GAAATACAAGGAAAATTACCTGATCCAGTTAAAGAATATGGTTGTGCCCCATGGCCTATGGTTGAGAAAT
TAATTAAACAGTGTTTGAAAGAAAATCCTCAAGAAAGGCCTACTTCTGCCCAGGTCTTTGACATTTTGAA
TTCAGCTGAATTAGTCTGTCTGACGAGACGCATTTTATTA
