>Addgene plasmid #25366 | 2XMyc-LRRK2-3XKD | addgene partial sequence | sequence record 31069 | 25366 with CMV-F
GTGAACCGTCGGATCCGCCAGCGATTACGCCNTGCTCGAAATTAACCCTCACTAAAGGGAACAAAAGCTG
GAGCTCCACCGCGGTGGCGGCCGCCATGGAGCAGAAACTCATCTCTGAAGAGGATCTGAGCCCGGTCGGA
TCCGAGCAGAAACTCATCTCTGAAGAGGATCTGCTGCAGGAATTCGATATCACAAGTTTGTACAAAAAAG
CAGGCTCCGAATTCGCCCTTATGGCTAGTGGCAGCTGTCAGGGGTGCGAAGAGGACGAGGAAACTCTGAA
GAAGTTGATAGTCAGGCTGAACAATGTCCAGGAAGGAAAACAGATAGAAACGCTGGTCCAAATCCTGGAG
GATCTGCTGGTGTTCACGTACTCCGAGCACGCCTCCA
